Addgene plasmid #20922: pEP4 E02S EN2L
Purpose: used in the derivation of human iPS cells using non-integrating episomal vectors; expresses Oct4 and Sox2; Nanog and Lin28
Depositing lab: James Thomson. Depositing organization: University of Wisconsin, Madison. Publication: Human Induced Pluripotent Stem Cells Free of Vector and Transgene Sequences. Yu J, Hu K, Smuga-Otto K, Tian S, Stewart R, Slukvin II, Thomson JA. Science. 2009 Mar 26. 10.1126/science.1172482 PubMed 19325077.
Backbone
  Vector backbone: pCEP4
  Backbone manufacturer: Invitrogen
  Backbone size w/o insert (bp): 10500
  Vector type: Episomal/EBNA
Growth in bacteria
  Bacterial resistance: Ampicillin, 100 μg/mL
  Growth temperature: 37°C
  Growth strain: Top10F'
  Growth instructions: Top10 "Extremely" low copy number
  Copy number: Low Copy
Gene/Insert
  Gene/Insert name: Oct4 and Sox2; Nanog and Lin28
  Species: H. sapiens (human)
  Insert size (bp): 4900
  GenBank ID: NM_002701 NM_024674 NM_024865 NM_003106
  Entrez Gene: POU5F1 (a.k.a. OCT3, OCT4, OCT4Borf1, OTF-3, OTF3, OTF4, Oct-3, Oct-4, Oct3/4); SOX2 (a.k.a. ANOP3, MCOPS3); NANOG; LIN28A (a.k.a. CSDD1, LIN-28, LIN28, ZCCHC1, lin-28A)
  Cloning method: Restriction Enzyme; 5′ cloning site multiple (unknown if destroyed); 3′ cloning site multiple (unknown if destroyed)
  Sequencing primers: 5′ na
Terms and licenses: Academic/Nonprofit Terms; Industry Terms: Not Available to Industry
Depositor comments: Oct4 and Sox2 are coexpressed under a strong EF promoter. Nanog and Lin28 are coexpressed under a separate (but identical) EF promoter. This plasmid contains EBNA-1 and OriP for limited maintenance in mammalian cells. These plasmids were used at concentrations of >1.5 mg/ml. When preparing these plasmids for transfection, 3 low concentration maxipreps are done and the elution is combined in about 700 ul.
How to cite: pEP4 E02S EN2L was a gift from James Thomson (Addgene plasmid # 20922 ; http://n2t.net/addgene:20922 ; RRID:Addgene_20922)
