[The description below was written by a language model from this plasmid's Addgene catalogue record and pLannotate feature annotations shown in this document.]
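Description:
pEP4 E02S EN2L is a non-integrating episomal reprogramming vector built on the pCEP4 (EBNA/oriP) backbone, with a full depositor sequence of about 15.4 kb. In E. coli it is selected with ampicillin through the AmpR β-lactamase gene and replicates from a ColE1/pMB1-type origin. That origin is annotated as a high-copy type, but the catalogue describes the plasmid as behaving as extremely low copy. In human cells it persists through the Epstein-Barr virus oriP origin and the EBNA1 gene. EBNA1 protein binds oriP, which allows the plasmid to replicate and be retained extrachromosomally rather than integrate. The depositor describes this maintenance as limited. No mammalian drug-selection cassette is annotated. The short fragments called as rop, TcR, tet promoter, bla(M), CMV enhancer, SV40 large T antigen and flanking EBV reading frames appear to be backbone or cloning remnants rather than functional parts.

The payload, roughly 4.9 kb of human coding sequence, is arranged as two tandem bicistronic cassettes in the same orientation. Each is driven by its own identical copy of the strong constitutive EF-1α promoter and followed by an SV40 polyadenylation signal. The first cassette encodes POU5F1 (OCT4), an EMCV IRES2 element and SOX2. The second encodes NANOG, IRES2 and LIN28A. In each cassette the IRES permits cap-independent translation of the downstream reading frame, so one transcript yields two factors and the plasmid delivers four pluripotency-associated genes in total. No epitope tags or reporters are annotated. The construct was used to derive human induced pluripotent stem cells by transfection with episomal vectors. Because it is only transiently maintained, the resulting lines can end up free of vector and transgene sequences.
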