Features (pLannotate 1.2.2; 27 found; start..end, strand, type, name):
     13..1175    +  promoter       EF-1α promoter: strong constitutive promoter for human elongation factor EF-1α
   1202..1219    +  misc_feature   MCS (fragment): multiple cloning site
   1229..2308    +  CDS            POU5F1: PO5F1_HUMAN - Also known as OCT3, OCT4, OTF3. Experimental evidence at protein level: Swiss-Prot protein existence level 1. Transcription factor that binds to the octamer motif (5'- ATTTGCAT-3'). Forms a trimeric complex with SOX2 or SOX15 on DNA and controls the expression of a number of genes involved in embryonic development such as YES1, FGF4, UTF1 and ZFP206. Critical for early embryogenesis and for embryonic stem cell pluripotency. From Homo sapiens (Human).
   2385..2968    +  misc_feature   IRES2: internal ribosome entry site (IRES) of the encephalomyocarditis virus (EMCV)
   2991..3941    +  CDS            SOX2: SOX2_HUMAN - Experimental evidence at protein level: Swiss-Prot protein existence level 1. Transcription factor that forms a trimeric complex with OCT4 on DNA and controls the expression of a number of genes involved in embryonic development such as YES1, FGF4, UTF1 and ZFP206 (By similarity). Binds to the proximal enhancer region of NANOG (By similarity). Critical for early embryogenesis and for embryonic stem cell pluripotency (PubMed:18035408). Downstream SRRT target that mediates the promotion of neural stem cell self-renewal (By similarity). Keeps neural cells undifferentiated by countera
   3977..4111    -  polyA_signal   SV40 poly(A) signal: SV40 polyadenylation signal
   4134..4217    -  CDS            large T antigen (fragment): large T antigen from SV40 (simian virus 40)
   4220..4260    +  CDS            rop (fragment): Rop protein, which maintains plasmids at low copy number; rop
   4415..4440    -  CDS            bla(M) (fragment): β-lactamase lacking the signal sequence; bla(M); allows cytosolic expression of β-lactamase
   4614..4632    +  enhancer       CMV enhancer (fragment): human cytomegalovirus immediate early enhancer
   4641..5803    +  promoter       EF-1α promoter: strong constitutive promoter for human elongation factor EF-1α
   5830..5847    +  misc_feature   MCS (fragment): multiple cloning site
   5872..6786    +  CDS            NANOG: NANOG_HUMAN - Experimental evidence at protein level: Swiss-Prot protein existence level 1. Transcription regulator involved in inner cell mass and embryonic stem (ES) cells proliferation and self-renewal. Imposes pluripotency on ES cells and prevents their differentiation towards extraembryonic endoderm and trophectoderm lineages. Blocks bone morphogenetic protein-induced mesoderm differentiation of ES cells by physically interacting with SMAD1 and interfering with the recruitment of coactivators to the active SMAD transcriptional complexes. Acts as a transcriptional activator or repressor. B
   6847..7430    +  misc_feature   IRES2: internal ribosome entry site (IRES) of the encephalomyocarditis virus (EMCV)
   7457..8083    +  CDS            LIN28A: LN28A_HUMAN - Also known as CSDD1, LIN28, ZCCHC1. Experimental evidence at protein level: Swiss-Prot protein existence level 1. RNA-binding protein that inhibits processing of pre-let-7 miRNAs and regulates translation of mRNAs that control developmental timing, pluripotency and metabolism (PubMed:21247876). Seems to recognize a common structural G-quartet (G4) feature in its miRNA and mRNA targets (Probable). 'Translational enhancer' that drives specific mRNAs to polysomes and increases the efficiency of protein synthesis. Its association with the translational machinery and target mRNAs resu
   8116..8250    -  polyA_signal   SV40 poly(A) signal: SV40 polyadenylation signal
   8273..8356    -  CDS            large T antigen (fragment): large T antigen from SV40 (simian virus 40)
   8359..8399    +  CDS            rop (fragment): Rop protein, which maintains plasmids at low copy number; rop
   8981..10770   -  rep_origin     oriP: Epstein-Barr virus oriP replication origin (Yates et al., 2000)
  10771..10989   -  CDS            gL (fragment): GL_EBVB9 - Experimental evidence at protein level: Swiss-Prot protein existence level 1. The heterodimer glycoprotein H-glycoprotein L is required for the fusion of viral and plasma membranes leading to virus entry into the host cell. Acts as a functional inhibitor of gH and maintains gH in an inhibited form. Upon binding to host integrins, gL dissociates from gH leading to activation of the viral fusion glycoproteins gB and gH. Fusion of EBV with B-lymphocytes requires the additional receptor- binding protein gp42, which forms a complex with gH/gL. The heterodimer gH/gL targets also host EPHA
  11072..12997   -  CDS            EBNA1: Epstein-Barr nuclear antigen 1, also known as EBNA-1 crucial for latent viral infection, and for episomal amplification of vectors containing the oriP origin (Okita et al., 2013)
  13035..13379   -  CDS            BRRF2_EBVB9 (fragment): Protein inferred from homology: Swiss-Prot protein existence level 3. From Epstein-Barr virus (strain B95-8) (HHV-4) (Human herpesvirus 4).
  13382..13405   -  promoter       tet promoter (fragment): E. coli promoter for tetracycline efflux protein gene
  13522..13626   +  promoter       AmpR promoter: bla
  13627..14487   +  CDS            AmpR: β-lactamase; bla; confers resistance to ampicillin, carbenicillin, and related antibiotics
  14658..15246   +  rep_origin     ori: high-copy-number ColE1/pMB1/pBR322/pUC origin of replication
  15292..1       -  CDS            TcR (fragment) (across the origin): tetracycline efflux protein; tet; confers resistance to tetracycline
>Addgene plasmid #20922 | pEP4 E02S EN2L | depositor full sequence | sequence record 9758 | Author sequence
CTAGCTTCGTGAGGCTCCGGTGCCCGTCAGTGGGCAGAGCGCACATCGCCCACAGTCCCCGAGAAGTTGG
GGGGAGGGGTCGGCAATTGAACCGGTGCCTAGAGAAGGTGGCGCGGGGTAAACTGGGAAAGTGATGTCGT
GTACTGGCTCCGCCTTTTTCCCGAGGGTGGGGGAGAACCGTATATAAGTGCAGTAGTCGCCGTGAACGTT
CTTTTTCGCAACGGGTTTGCCGCCAGAACACAGGTAAGTGCCGTGTGTGGTTCCCGCGGGCCTGGCCTCT
TTACGGGTTATGGCCCTTGCGTGCCTTGAATTACTTCCACCTGGCTCCAGTACGTGATTCTTGATCCCGA
GCTGGAGCCAGGGGCGGGCCTTGCGCTTTAGGAGCCCCTTCGCCTCGTGCTTGAGTTGAGGCCTGGCCTG
GGCGCTGGGGCCGCCGCGTGCGAATCTGGTGGCACCTTCGCGCCTGTCTCGCTGCTTTCGATAAGTCTCT
AGCCATTTAAAATTTTTGATGACCTGCTGCGACGCTTTTTTTCTGGCAAGATAGTCTTGTAAATGCGGGC
CAGGATCTGCACACTGGTATTTCGGTTTTTGGGCCCGCGGCCGGCGACGGGGCCCGTGCGTCCCAGCGCA
CATGTTCGGCGAGGCGGGGCCTGCGAGCGCGGCCACCGAGAATCGGACGGGGGTAGTCTCAAGCTGGCCG
GCCTGCTCTGGTGCCTGGCCTCGCGCCGCCGTGTATCGCCCCGCCCTGGGCGGCAAGGCTGGCCCGGTCG
GCACCAGTTGCGTGAGCGGAAAGATGGCCGCTTCCCGGCCCTGCTCCAGGGGGCTCAAAATGGAGGACGC
GGCGCTCGGGAGAGCGGGCGGGTGAGTCACCCACACAAAGGAAAAGGGCCTTTCCGTCCTCAGCCGTCGC
TTCATGTGACTCCACGGAGTACCGGGCGCCGTCCAGGCACCTCGATTAGTTCTGGAGCTTTTGGAGTACG
TCGTCTTTAGGTTGGGGGGAGGGGTTTTATGCGATGGAGTTTCCCCACACTGAGTGGGTGGAGACTGAAG
TTAGGCCAGCTTGGCACTTGATGTAATTCTCGTTGGAATTTGCCCTTTTTGAGTTTGGATCTTGGTTCAT
TCTCAAGCCTCAGACAGTGGTTCAAAGTTTTTTTCTTCCATTTCAGGTGTCGTGAACACGTGGTCGCGGC
CAATTCTGCAGTCGAGCTCAAGCTTCGAACTAGTGATTATGGCGGGACACCTGGCTTCGGATTTCGCCTT
CTCGCCCCCTCCAGGTGGTGGAGGTGATGGGCCAGGGGGGCCGGAGCCGGGCTGGGTTGATCCTCGGACC
TGGCTAAGCTTCCAAGGCCCTCCTGGAGGGCCAGGAATCGGGCCGGGGGTTGGGCCAGGCTCTGAGGTGT
GGGGGATTCCCCCATGCCCCCCGCCGTATGAGTTCTGTGGGGGGATGGCGTACTGTGGGCCCCAGGTTGG
AGTGGGGCTAGTGCCCCAAGGCGGCTTGGAGACCTCTCAGCCTGAGGGTGAAGCANGAGTCGGGGTGGAG
AGCAACTCCGATGGGGCCTCCCCGGAGCCCTGCACCGTCACCCCTGGTGCCGTGAAGCTGGAGAAGGAGA
AGCTGGAGCAAAACCCGGAGGAGTCCCAGGACATCAAAGCTCTGCAGAAAGAACTCGAGCAATTTGCCAA
GCTCCTGAAGCAGAAGAGGATCACCCTGGGATATACACAGGCCGATGTGGGGCTCACCCTGGGGGTTCTA
TTTGGGAAGGTATTCAGCCAAACGACCATCTGCCGCTTTGAGGCTCTGCAGCTTAGCTTCAAGAACATGT
GTAAGCTGCGGCCCTTGCTGCAGAAGTGGGTGGAGGAAGCTGACAACAATGAAAATCTTCAGGAGATATG
CAAAGCAGAAACCCTCGTGCAGGCCCGAAAGAGAAAGCGAACCAGTATCGAGAACCGAGTGAGAGGCAAC
CTGGAGAATTTGTTCCTGCAGTGCCCGAAACCCACACTGCAGCAGATCAGCCACATCGCCCAGCAGCTTG
GGCTCGAGAAGGATGTGGTCCGAGTGTGGTTCTGTAACCGGCGCCAGAAGGGCAAGCGATCAAGCAGCGA
CTATGCACAACGAGAGGATTTTGAGGCTGCTGGGTCTCCTTTCTCAGGGGGACCAGTGTCCTTTCCTCTG
GCCCCAGGGCCCCATTTTGGTACCCCAGGCTATGGGAGCCCTCACTTCACTGCACTGTACTCCTCGGTCC
CTTTCCCTGAGGGGGAAGCCTTTCCCCCTGTCTCCGTCACCACTCTGGGCTCTCCCATGCATTCAAACTG
AGGTGCCTGCCCTCTAGTTTACGCGTGGGGGCGGCCGGCCGCTTTCTCGAGGCCATCGATGTTTAAACGA
TCCGCCCCTCTCCCTCCCCCCCCCCTAACGTTACTGGCCGAAGCCGCTTGGAATAAGGCCGGTGTGCGTT
TGTCTATATGTTATTTTCCACCATATTGCCGTCTTTTGGCAATGTGAGGGCCCGGAAACCTGGCCCTGTC
TTCTTGACGAGCATTCCTAGGGGTCTTTCCCCTCTCGCCAAAGGAATGCAAGGTCTGTTGAATGTCGTGA
AGGAAGCAGTTCCTCTGGAAGCTTCTTGAAGACAAACAACGTCTGTAGCGACCCTTTGCAGGCAGCGGAA
CCCCCCACCTGGCGACAGGTGCCTCTGCGGCCAAAAGCCACGTGTATAAGATACACCTGCAAAGGCGGCA
CAACCCCAGTGCCACGTTGTGAGTTGGATAGTTGTGGAAAGAGTCAAATGGCTCTCCTCAAGCGTATTCA
ACAAGGGGCTGAAGGATGCCCAGAAGGTACCCCATTGTATGGGATCTGATCTGGGGCCTCGGTACACATG
CTTTACATGTGTTTAGTCGAGGTTAAAAAAACGTCTAGGCCCCCCGAACCACGGGGACGTGGTTTTCCTT
TGAAAAACACGATGATAATATGGCCACACCGCGAATTAATTCGATTCCGCATGTACAACATGATGGAGAC
GGAGCTGAAGCCGCCGGGCCCGCAGCAAACTTCGGGGGGCGGCGGCGGCAACTCCACCGCGGCGGCGGCC
GGCGGCAACCAGAAAAACAGCCCGGACCGCGTCAAGCGGCCCATGAATGCCTTCATGGTGTGGTCCCGCG
GGCAGCGGCGCAAGATGGCCCAGGAGAACCCCAAGATGCACAACTCGGAGATCAGCAAGCGCCTGGGCGC
CGAGTGGAAACTTTTGTCGGAGACGGAGAAGCGGCCGTTCATCGACGAGGCTAAGCGGCTGCGAGCGCTG
CACATGAAGGAGCACCCGGATTATAAATACCGGCCCCGGCGGAAAACCAAGACGCTCATGAAGAAGGATA
AGTACACGCTGCCCGGCGGGCTGCTGGCCCCCGGCGGCAATAGCATGGCGAGCGGGGTCGGGGTGGGCGC
CGGCCTGGGCGCGGGCGTGAACCAGCGCATGGACAGTTACGCGCACATGAACGGCTGGAGCAACGGCAGC
TACAGCATGATGCAGGACCAGCTGGGCTACCCGCAGCACCCGGGCCTCAATGCGCACGGCGCAGCGCAGA
TGCAGCCCATGCACCGCTACGACGTGAGCGCCCTGCAGTACAACTCCATGACCAGCTCGCAGACCTACAT
GAACGGCTCGCCCACCTACAGCATGTCCTACTCGCAGCAGGGCACCCCTGGCATGGCTCTTGGCTCCATG
GGTTCGGTGGTCAAGTCCGAGGCCAGCTCCAGCCCCCCTGTGGTTACCTCTTCCTCCCACTCCAGGGCGC
CCTGCCAGGCCGGGGACCTCCGGGACATGATCAGCATGTATCTCCCCGGCGCCGAGGTGCCGGAACCCGC
CGCCCCCAGCAGACTTCACATGTCCCAGCACTACCAGAGCGGCCCGGTGCCCGGCACGGCCATTAACGGC
ACACTGCCCCTCTCACACATGTGAGGGCCGGAAATCACTAGCTAGTTCGAAGGATCGATCCAGACATGAT
AAGATACATTGATGAGTTTGGACAAACCACAACTAGAATGCAGTGAAAAAAATGCTTTATTTGTGAAATT
TGTGATGCTATTGCTTTATTTGTAACCATTATAAGCTGCAATAAACAAGTTAACAACAACAATTGCATTC
ATTTTATGTTTCAGGTTCAGGGGGAGGTGTGGGAGGTTTTTTAAAGCAAGTAAAACCTCTACAAATGTGG
TATGGCTGATTATGATCCGGCTGCCTCGCGCGTTTCGGTGATGACGGTGAAAACCTCTGACACATGCAGC
TCCCGGAGACGGTCACAGCTTGTCTGTAAGCGGATGCCGGGAGCAGACAAGCCCGTCAGGCGTCAGCGGG
TGTTGGCGGGTGTCGGGGCGCAGCCATGAGGTCGACCAATTCTCATGTTTGACAGCTTATCATCGCAGAT
CCGGGCAACGTTGTTGCCATTGCTGCAGGCGCAGAACTGGTAGGTATGGAAGATCTATACATTGAATCAA
TATTGGCAATTAGCCATATTAGTCATTGGTTATATAGCATAAATCAATATTGGCTATTGGCCATTGCATA
CGTTGTATCTATATCATAATATGTACATTTATATTGGCTCATGTCCAATATGACCGCCATGTTGACATTG
ATTATTGACTAGCTTCGTGAGGCTCCGGTGCCCGTCAGTGGGCAGAGCGCACATCGCCCACAGTCCCCGA
GAAGTTGGGGGGAGGGGTCGGCAATTGAACCGGTGCCTAGAGAAGGTGGCGCGGGGTAAACTGGGAAAGT
GATGTCGTGTACTGGCTCCGCCTTTTTCCCGAGGGTGGGGGAGAACCGTATATAAGTGCAGTAGTCGCCG
TGAACGTTCTTTTTCGCAACGGGTTTGCCGCCAGAACACAGGTAAGTGCCGTGTGTGGTTCCCGCGGGCC
TGGCCTCTTTACGGGTTATGGCCCTTGCGTGCCTTGAATTACTTCCACCTGGCTCCAGTACGTGATTCTT
GATCCCGAGCTGGAGCCAGGGGCGGGCCTTGCGCTTTAGGAGCCCCTTCGCCTCGTGCTTGAGTTGAGGC
CTGGCCTGGGCGCTGGGGCCGCCGCGTGCGAATCTGGTGGCACCTTCGCGCCTGTCTCGCTGCTTTCGAT
AAGTCTCTAGCCATTTAAAATTTTTGATGACCTGCTGCGACGCTTTTTTTCTGGCAAGATAGTCTTGTAA
ATGCGGGCCAGGATCTGCACACTGGTATTTCGGTTTTTGGGCCCGCGGCCGGCGACGGGGCCCGTGCGTC
CCAGCGCACATGTTCGGCGAGGCGGGGCCTGCGAGCGCGGCCACCGAGAATCGGACGGGGGTAGTCTCAA
GCTGGCCGGCCTGCTCTGGTGCCTGGCCTCGCGCCGCCGTGTATCGCCCCGCCCTGGGCGGCAAGGCTGG
CCCGGTCGGCACCAGTTGCGTGAGCGGAAAGATGGCCGCTTCCCGGCCCTGCTCCAGGGGGCTCAAAATG
GAGGACGCGGCGCTCGGGAGAGCGGGCGGGTGAGTCACCCACACAAAGGAAAAGGGCCTTTCCGTCCTCA
GCCGTCGCTTCATGTGACTCCACGGAGTACCGGGCGCCGTCCAGGCACCTCGATTAGTTCTGGAGCTTTT
GGAGTACGTCGTCTTTAGGTTGGGGGGAGGGGTTTTATGCGATGGAGTTTCCCCACACTGAGTGGGTGGA
GACTGAAGTTAGGCCAGCTTGGCACTTGATGTAATTCTCGTTGGAATTTGCCCTTTTTGAGTTTGGATCT
TGGTTCATTCTCAAGCCTCAGACAGTGGTTCAAAGTTTTTTTCTTCCATTTCAGGTGTCGTGAACACGTG
GTCGCGGCCAATTCTGCAGTCGAGCTCAAGCTTCGAACTAGGGCCGCGACTCTAGTGATTCATGAGTGTG
GATCCAGCTTGTCCCCAAAGCTTGCCTTGCTTTGAAGCATCCGACTGTAAAGAATCTTCACCTATGCCTG
TGATTTGTGGGCCTGAAGAAAACTATCCATCCTTGCAAATGTCTTCTGCTGAGATGCCTCACACGGAGAC
TGTCTCTCCTCTTCCTTCCTCCATGGATCTGCTTATTCAGGACAGCCCTGATTCTTCCACCAGTCCCAAA
GGCAAACAACCCACTTCTGCAGAGAAGAGTGTCGCAAAAAAGGAAGACAAGGTCCCGGTCAAGAAACAGA
AGACCAGAACTGTGTTCTCTTCCACCCAGCTGTGTGTACTCAATGATAGATTTCAGAGACAGAAATACCT
CAGCCTCCAGCAGATGCAAGAACTCTCCAACATCCTGAACCTCAGCTACAAACAGGTGAAGACCTGGTTC
CAGAACCAGAGAATGAAATCTAAGAGGTGGCAGAAAAACAACTGGCCGAAGAATAGCAATGGTGTGACGC
AGAAGGCCTCAGCACCTACCTACCCCAGCCTTTACTCTTCCTACCACCAGGGATGCCTGGTGAACCCGAC
TGGGAACCTTCCAATGTGGAGCAACCAGACCTGGAACAATTCAACCTGGAGCAACCAGACCCAGAACATC
CAGTCCTGGAGCAACCACTCCTGGAACACTCAGACCTGGTGCACCCAATCCTGGAACAATCAGGCCTGGA
ACAGTCCCTTCTATAACTGTGGAGAGGAATCTCTGCAGTCCTGCATGCAGTTCCAGCCAAATTCTCCTGC
CAGTGACTTGGAGGCTGCCTTGGAAGCTGCTGGGGAAGGCCTTAATGTAATACAGCAGACCACTAGGTAT
TTTAGTACTCCACAAACCATGGATTTATTCCTAAACTACTCCATGAACATGCAACCTGAAGACGTGTGAA
GATGAATCGAATTCCCGCGGCCGCTTTCTCGAGGCCATCGATGTTTAAACGATCCGCCCCTCTCCCTCCC
CCCCCCCTAACGTTACTGGCCGAAGCCGCTTGGAATAAGGCCGGTGTGCGTTTGTCTATATGTTATTTTC
CACCATATTGCCGTCTTTTGGCAATGTGAGGGCCCGGAAACCTGGCCCTGTCTTCTTGACGAGCATTCCT
AGGGGTCTTTCCCCTCTCGCCAAAGGAATGCAAGGTCTGTTGAATGTCGTGAAGGAAGCAGTTCCTCTGG
AAGCTTCTTGAAGACAAACAACGTCTGTAGCGACCCTTTGCAGGCAGCGGAACCCCCCACCTGGCGACAG
GTGCCTCTGCGGCCAAAAGCCACGTGTATAAGATACACCTGCAAAGGCGGCACAACCCCAGTGCCACGTT
GTGAGTTGGATAGTTGTGGAAAGAGTCAAATGGCTCTCCTCAAGCGTATTCAACAAGGGGCTGAAGGATG
CCCAGAAGGTACCCCATTGTATGGGATCTGATCTGGGGCCTCGGTACACATGCTTTACATGTGTTTAGTC
GAGGTTAAAAAAACGTCTAGGCCCCCCGAACCACGGGGACGTGGTTTTCCTTTGAAAAACACGATGATAA
TATGGCCACACCGCGATCGCGAATTCGATTATCGCCATGGGCTCCGTGTCCAACCAGCAGTTTGCAGGTG
GCTGCGCCAAGGCGGCAGAAGAGGCGCCCGAGGAGGCGCCGGAGGACGCGGCCCGGGCGGCGGACGAGCC
TCAGCTGCTGCACGGTGCGGGCATCTGTAAGTGGTTCAACGTGCGCATGGGGTTCGGCTTCCTGTCCATG
ACCGCCCGCGCCGGGGTCGCGCTCGACCCCCCAGTGGATGTCTTTGTGCACCAGAGTAAGCTGCACATGG
AAGGGTTCCGGAGCTTGAAGGAGGGTGAGGCAGTGGAGTTCACCTTTAAGAAGTCAGCCAAGGGTCTGGA
ATCCATCCGTGTCACCGGACCTGGTGGAGTATTCTGTATTGGGAGTGAGAGGCGGCCAAAAGGAAAGAGC
ATGCAGAAGCGCAGATCAAAAGGAGACAGGTGCTACAACTGTGGAGGTCTAGATCATCATGCCAAGGAAT
GCAAGCTGCCACCCCAGCCCAAGAAGTGCCACTTCTGCCAGAGCATCAGCCATATGGTAGCCTCATGTCC
GCTGAAGGCCCAGCAGGGCCCTAGTGCACAGGGAAAGCCAACCTACTTTCGAGAGGAAGAAGAAGAAATC
CACAGCCCTACCCTGCTCCCGGAGGCACAGAATTGAGTTTAAACNAATCACTAGCTAGTTCGAAGGATCC
AGACATGATAAGATACATTGATGAGTTTGGACAAACCACAACTAGAATGCAGTGAAAAAAATGCTTTATT
TGTGAAATTTGTGATGCTATTGCTTTATTTGTAACCATTATAAGCTGCAATAAACAAGTTAACAACAACA
ATTGCATTCATTTTATGTTTCAGGTTCAGGGGGAGGTGTGGGAGGTTTTTTAAAGCAAGTAAAACCTCTA
CAAATGTGGTATGGCTGATTATGATCCGGCTGCCTCGCGCGTTTCGGTGATGACGGTGAAAACCTCTGAC
ACATGCAGCTCCCGGAGACGGTCACAGCTTGTCTGTAAGCGGATGCCGGGAGCAGACAAGCCCGTCAGGC
GTCAGCGGGTGTTGGCGGGTGTCGGGGCGCAGCCATGAGGTCGATCGACTCTAGCTAGAGGATCGATGCC
CCGCCCCGGACGAACTAAACCTGACTACGACATCTCTGCCCCTTCTTCGCGGGGCAGTGCATGTAATCCC
TTCAGTTGGTTGGTACAACTTGCCAACTGGGCCCTGTTCCACATGTGACACGGGGGGGGACCAAACACAA
AGGGGTTCTCTGACTGTAGTTGACATCCTTATAAATGGATGTGCACATTTGCCAACACTGAGTGGCTTTC
ATCCTGGAGCAGACTTTGCAGTCTGTGGACTGCAACACAACATTGCCTTTATGTGTAACTCTTGGCTGAA
GCTCTTACACCAATGCTGGGGGACATGTACCTCCCAGGGGCCCAGGAAGACTACGGGAGGCTACACCAAC
GTCAATCAGAGGGGCCTGTGTAGCTACCGATAAGCGGACCCTCAAGAGGGCATTAGCAATAGTGTTTATA
AGGCCCCCTTGTTAACCCTAAACGGGTAGCATATGCTTCCCGGGTAGTAGTATATACTATCCAGACTAAC
CCTAATTCAATAGCATATGTTACCCAACGGGAAGCATATGCTATCGAATTAGGGTTAGTAAAAGGGTCCT
AAGGAACAGCGATATCTCCCACCCCATGAGCTGTCACGGTTTTATTTACATGGGGTCAGGATTCCACGAG
GGTAGTGAACCATTTTAGTCACAAGGGCAGTGGCTGAAGATCAAGGAGCGGGCAGTGAACTCTCCTGAAT
CTTCGCCTGCTTCTTCATTCTCCTTCGTTTAGCTAATAGAATAACTGCTGAGTTGTGAACAGTAAGGTGT
ATGTGAGGTGCTCGAAAACAAGGTTTCAGGTGACGCCCCCAGAATAAAATTTGGACGGGGGGTTCAGTGG
TGGCATTGTGCTATGACACCAATATAACCCTCACAAACCCCTTGGGCAATAAATACTAGTGTAGGAATGA
AACATTCTGAATATCTTTAACAATAGAAATCCATGGGGTGGGGACAAGCCGTAAAGACTGGATGTCCATC
TCACACGAATTTATGGCTATGGGCAACACATAATCCTAGTGCAATATGATACTGGGGTTATTAAGATGTG
TCCCAGGCAGGGACCAAGACAGGTGAACCATGTTGTTACACTCTATTTGTAACAAGGGGAAAGAGAGTGG
ACGCCGACAGCAGCGGACTCCACTGGTTGTCTCTAACACCCCCGAAAATTAAACGGGGCTCCACGCCAAT
GGGGCCCATAAACAAAGACAAGTGGCCACTCTTTTTTTTGAAATTGTGGAGTGGGGGCACGCGTCAGCCC
CCACACGCCGCCCTGCGGTTTTGGACTGTAAAATAAGGGTGTAATAACTTGGCTGATTGTAACCCCGCTA
ACCACTGCGGTCAAACCACTTGCCCACAAAACCACTAATGGCACCCCGGGGAATACCTGCATAAGTAGGT
GGGCGGGCCAAGATAGGGGCGCGATTGCTGCGATCTGGAGGACAAATTACACACACTTGCGCCTGAGCGC
CAAGCACAGGGTTGTTGGTCCTCATATTCACGAGGTCGCTGAGAGCACGGTGGGCTAATGTTGCCATGGG
TAGCATATACTACCCAAATATCTGGATAGCATATGCTATCCTAATCTATATCTGGGTAGCATAGGCTATC
CTAATCTATATCTGGGTAGCATATGCTATCCTAATCTATATCTGGGTAGTATATGCTATCCTAATTTATA
TCTGGGTAGCATAGGCTATCCTAATCTATATCTGGGTAGCATATGCTATCCTAATCTATATCTGGGTAGT
ATATGCTATCCTAATCTGTATCCGGGTAGCATATGCTATCCTAATAGAGATTAGGGTAGTATATGCTATC
CTAATTTATATCTGGGTAGCATATACTACCCAAATATCTGGATAGCATATGCTATCCTAATCTATATCTG
GGTAGCATATGCTATCCTAATCTATATCTGGGTAGCATAGGCTATCCTAATCTATATCTGGGTAGCATAT
GCTATCCTAATCTATATCTGGGTAGTATATGCTATCCTAATTTATATCTGGGTAGCATAGGCTATCCTAA
TCTATATCTGGGTAGCATATGCTATCCTAATCTATATCTGGGTAGTATATGCTATCCTAATCTGTATCCG
GGTAGCATATGCTATCCTCATGCATATACAGTCAGCATATGATACCCAGTAGTAGAGTGGGAGTGCTATC
CTTTGCATATGCCGCCACCTCCCAAGGGGGCGTGAATTTTCGCTGCTTGTCCTTTTCCTGCTGGTTGCTC
CCATTCTTAGGTGAATTTAAGGAGGCCAGGCTAAAGCCGTCGCATGTCTGATTGCTCACCAGGTAAATGT
CGCTAATGTTTTCCAACGCGAGAAGGTGTTGAGCGCGGAGCTGAGTGACGTGACAACATGGGTATGCCCA
ATTGCCCCATGTTGGGAGGACGAAAATGGTGACAAGACAGATGGCCAGAAATACACCAACAGCACGCATG
ATGTCTACTGGGGATTTATTCTTTAGTGCGGGGGAATACACGGCTTTTAATACGATTGAGGGCGTCTCCT
AACAAGTTACATCACTCCTGCCCTTCCTCACCCTCATCTCCATCACCTCCTTCATCTCCGTCATCTCCGT
CATCACCCTCCGCGGCAGCCCCTTCCACCATAGGTGGAAACCAGGGAGGCAAATCTACTCCATCGTCAAA
GCTGCACACAGTCACCCTGATATTGCAGGTAGGAGCGGGCTTTGTCATAACAAGGTCCTTAATCGCATCC
TTCAAAACCTCAGCAAATATATGAGTTTGTAAAAAGACCATGAAATAACAGACAATGGACTCCCTTAGCG
GGCCAGGTTGTGGGCCGGGTCCAGGGGCCATTCCAAAGGGGAGACGACTCAATGGTGTAAGACGACATTG
TGGAATAGCAAGGGCAGTTCCTCGCCTTAGGTTGTAAAGGGAGGTCTTACTACCTCCATATACGAACACA
CCGGCGACCCAAGTTCCTTCGTCGGTAGTCCTTTCTACGTGACTCCTAGCCAGGAGAGCTCTTAAACCTT
CTGCAATGTTCTCAAATTTCGGGTTGGAACCTCCTTGACCACGATGCTTTCCAAACCACCCTCCTTTTTT
GCGCCTGCCTCCATCACCCTGACCCCGGGGTCCAGTGCTTGGGCCTTCTCCTGGGTCATCTGCGGGGCCC
TGCTCTATCGCTCCCGGGGGCACGTCAGGCTCACCATCTGGGCCACCTTCTTGGTGGTATTCAAAATAAT
CGGCTTCCCCTACAGGGTGGAAAAATGGCCTTCTACCTGGAGGGGGCCTGCGCGGTGGAGACCCGGATGA
TGATGACTGACTACTGGGACTCCTGGGCCTCTTTTCTCCACGTCCACGACCTCTCCCCCTGGCTCTTTCA
CGACTTCCCCCCCTGGCTCTTTCACGTCCTCTACCCCGGCGGCCTCCACTACCTCCTCGACCCCGGCCTC
CACTACCTCCTCGACCCCGGCCTCCACTGCCTCCTCGACCCCGGCCTCCACCTCCTGCTCCTGCCCCTCC
TGCTCCTGCCCCTCCTCCTGCTCCTGCCCCTCCTGCCCCTCCTGCTCCTGCCCCTCCTGCCCCTCCTGCT
CCTGCCCCTCCTGCCCCTCCTGCTCCTGCCCCTCCTGCCCCTCCTCCTGCTCCTGCCCCTCCTGCCCCTC
CTCCTGCTCCTGCCCCTCCTGCCCCTCCTGCTCCTGCCCCTCCTGCCCCTCCTGCTCCTGCCCCTCCTGC
CCCTCCTGCTCCTGCCCCTCCTGCTCCTGCCCCTCCTGCTCCTGCCCCTCCTGCTCCTGCCCCTCCTGCC
CCTCCTGCCCCTCCTCCTGCTCCTGCCCCTCCTGCTCCTGCCCCTCCTGCCCCTCCTGCCCCTCCTGCTC
CTGCCCCTCCTCCTGCTCCTGCCCCTCCTGCCCCTCCTGCCCCTCCTCCTGCTCCTGCCCCTCCTGCCCC
TCCTCCTGCTCCTGCCCCTCCTCCTGCTCCTGCCCCTCCTGCCCCTCCTGCCCCTCCTCCTGCTCCTGCC
CCTCCTGCCCCTCCTCCTGCTCCTGCCCCTCCTCCTGCTCCTGCCCCTCCTGCCCCTCCTGCCCCTCCTC
CTGCTCCTGCCCCTCCTCCTGCTCCTGCCCCTCCTGCCCCTCCTGCCCCTCCTGCCCCTCCTCCTGCTCC
TGCCCCTCCTCCTGCTCCTGCCCCTCCTGCTCCTGCCCCTCCCGCTCCTGCTCCTGCTCCTGTTCCACCG
TGGGTCCCTTTGCAGCCAATGCAACTTGGACGTTTTTGGGGTCTCCGGACACCATCTCTATGTCTTGGCC
CTGATCCTGAGCCGCCCGGGGCTCCTGGTCTTCCGCCTCCTCGTCCTCGTCCTCTTCCCCGTCCTCGTCC
ATGGTTATCACCCCCTCTTCTTTGAGGTCCACTGCCGCCGGAGCCTTCTGGTCCAGATGTGTCTCCCTTC
TCTCCTAGGCCATTTCCAGGTCCTGTACCTGGCCCCTCGTCAGACATGATTCACACTAAAAGAGATCAAT
AGACATCTTTATTAGACGACGCTCAGTGAATACAGGGAGTGCAGACTCCTGCCCCCTCCAACAGCCCCCC
CACCCTCATCCCCTTCATGGTCGCTGTCAGACAGATCCAGGTCTGAAAATTCCCCATCCTCCGAACCATC
CTCGTCCTCATCACCAATTACTCGCAGCCCGGAAAACTCCCGCTGAACATCCTCAAGATTTGCGTCCTGA
GCCTCAAGCCAGGCCTCAAATTCCTCGTCCCCCTTTTTGCTGGACGGTAGGGATGGGGATTCTCGGGACC
CCTCCTCTTCCTCTTCAAGGTCACCAGACAGAGATGCTACTGGGGCAACGGAAGAAAAGCTGGGTGCGGC
CTGTGAGGATCAGCTTATCGATGATAAGCTGTCAAACATGAGAATTAATTCTTGAAGACGAAAGGGCCTC
GTGATACGCCTATTTTTATAGGTTAATGTCATGATAATAATGGTTTCTTAGACGTCAGGTGGCACTTTTC
GGGGAAATGTGCGCGGAACCCCTATTTGTTTATTTTTCTAAATACATTCAAATATGTATCCGCTCATGAG
ACAATAACCCTGATAAATGCTTCAATAATATTGAAAAAGGAAGAGTATGAGTATTCAACATTTCCGTGTC
GCCCTTATTCCCTTTTTTGCGGCATTTTGCCTTCCTGTTTTTGCTCACCCAGAAACGCTGGTGAAAGTAA
AAGATGCTGAAGATCAGTTGGGTGCACGAGTGGGTTACATCGAACTGGATCTCAACAGCGGTAAGATCCT
TGAGAGTTTTCGCCCCGAAGAACGTTTTCCAATGATGAGCACTTTTAAAGTTCTGCTATGTGGCGCGGTA
TTATCCCGTGTTGACGCCGGGCAAGAGCAACTCGGTCGCCGCATACACTATTCTCAGAATGACTTGGTTG
AGTACTCACCAGTCACAGAAAAGCATCTTACGGATGGCATGACAGTAAGAGAATTATGCAGTGCTGCCAT
AACCATGAGTGATAACACTGCGGCCAACTTACTTCTGACAACGATCGGAGGACCGAAGGAGCTAACCGCT
TTTTTGCACAACATGGGGGATCATGTAACTCGCCTTGATCGTTGGGAACCGGAGCTGAATGAAGCCATAC
CAAACGACGAGCGTGACACCACGATGCCTGCAGCAATGGCAACAACGTTGCGCAAACTATTAACTGGCGA
ACTACTTACTCTAGCTTCCCGGCAACAATTAATAGACTGGATGGAGGCGGATAAAGTTGCAGGACCACTT
CTGCGCTCGGCCCTTCCGGCTGGCTGGTTTATTGCTGATAAATCTGGAGCCGGTGAGCGTGGGTCTCGCG
GTATCATTGCAGCACTGGGGCCAGATGGTAAGCCCTCCCGTATCGTAGTTATCTACACGACGGGGAGTCA
GGCAACTATGGATGAACGAAATAGACAGATCGCTGAGATAGGTGCCTCACTGATTAAGCATTGGTAACTG
TCAGACCAAGTTTACTCATATATACTTTAGATTGATTTAAAACTTCATTTTTAATTTAAAAGGATCTAGG
TGAAGATCCTTTTTGATAATCTCATGACCAAAATCCCTTAACGTGAGTTTTCGTTCCACTGAGCGTCAGA
CCCCGTAGAAAAGATCAAAGGATCTTCTTGAGATCCTTTTTTTCTGCGCGTAATCTGCTGCTTGCAAACA
AAAAAACCACCGCTACCAGCGGTGGTTTGTTTGCCGGATCAAGAGCTACCAACTCTTTTTCCGAAGGTAA
CTGGCTTCAGCAGAGCGCAGATACCAAATACTGTCCTTCTAGTGTAGCCGTAGTTAGGCCACCACTTCAA
GAACTCTGTAGCACCGCCTACATACCTCGCTCTGCTAATCCTGTTACCAGTGGCTGCTGCCAGTGGCGAT
AAGTCGTGTCTTACCGGGTTGGACTCAAGACGATAGTTACCGGATAAGGCGCAGCGGTCGGGCTGAACGG
GGGGTTCGTGCACACAGCCCAGCTTGGAGCGAACGACCTACACCGAACTGAGATACCTACAGCGTGAGCT
ATGAGAAAGCGCCACGCTTCCCGAAGGGAGAAAGGCGGACAGGTATCCGGTAAGCGGCAGGGTCGGAACA
GGAGAGCGCACGAGGGAGCTTCCAGGGGGAAACGCCTGGTATCTTTATAGTCCTGTCGGGTTTCGCCACC
TCTGACTTGAGCGTCGATTTTTGTGATGCTCGTCAGGGGGGCGGAGCCTATGGAAAAACGCCAGCAACGC
GGCCTTTTTACGGTTCCTGGCCTTTTGCTGGCCTTGAAGCTGTCCCTGATGGTCGTCATCTACCTGCCTG
GACAGCATGGCCTGCAACGCGGGCATCCCGATGCCGCCGGAAGCGAGAAGAATCATAATGGGGAAGGCCA
TCCAGCCTCGCGTCG
