>Addgene plasmid #20922 | pEP4 E02S EN2L | addgene partial sequence | sequence record 152999 | hOct4-R 5'-ctggttcgctttctctttcg-3'
TTTGCATATCTCCTGAAGATTTTCATTGTTGTCAGCTTCCTCCACCCACTTCTGCAGCAAGGGCCGCAGC
TTACACATGTTCTTGAAGCTAAGCTGCAGAGCCTCAAAGCGGCAGATGGTCGTTTGGCTGAATACCTTCC
CAAATAGAACCCCCAGGGTGAGCCCCACATCGGCCTGTGTATATCCCAGGGTGATCCTCTTCTGCTTCAG
GAGCTTGGCAAATTGCTCGAGTTCTTTCTGCAGAGCTTTGATGTCCTGGGACTCCTCCGGGTTTTGCTCC
AGCTTCTCCTTCTCCAGCTTCACGGCACCAGGGGTGACGGTGCAGGGCTCCGGGGAGGCCCCATCGGAGT
TGCTCTCCACCCCGACTCCTGCTTCACCCTCAGGCTGAGAGGTCTCCAAGCCGCCTTGGGGCACTAGCCC
CACTCCAACCTGGGGCCCACAGTACGCCATCCCCCCACAGAACTCATACGGCGGGGGGCATGGGGGAATC
CCCCACACCTCAGAGCCTGGCCCAACCCCCGGCCCGATTCCTGGCCCTCCAGGAGGGCCTTGGAAGCTTA
GCCAGGTCCGAGGATCAACCCAGCCCGGCTCCGGCCCCCCTGGCCCATCACCTCCACCACCTGGAGGGGG
CGAGAAGGCGAAATCCGAAGCCAGGTGTCCCGCCATAATCACTAGTTCGAAGCTTGAGCTCGACTGCAGA
ATTGGCCGCGACCACGTGTTCACGACACCTGAAATGGAAGAAAAAAACTTTGAACCACTGTCTGAGGCTT
GAGAATGAACCAAGATCCAAACTCAAAAAGGGCAAATTCCAAGGAGAATTACATCAAGTGCCAAGCTGGC
CTAACTTCAGTCTCCACCCACTCAGTGTGGGGAAACTCCATCGCATAAAACCCCTCCCCCCAACCTAAAG
ACGACGTACTCCAAAAGCTCCAGAACTAATCGAGGTGCCTGGACGGCGCCCGGTACTCCGTGGAGTCACA
TGAAGCGACGGCTGAGGACGGAAAGGCCCCTTTCCTTTGTGTGGG
