>Addgene plasmid #20922 | pEP4 E02S EN2L | addgene partial sequence | sequence record 153000 | hNanog-F 5'-ggtggcagaaaaacaactgg-3'
GACGCAGAAGGCCTCAGCACCTACCTACCCCAGCCTTTACTCTTCCTACCACCAGGGATGCCTGGTGAAC
CCGACTGGGAACCTTCCAATGTGGAGCAACCAGACCTGGAACAATTCAACCTGGAGCAACCAGACCCAGA
ACATCCAGTCCTGGAGCAACCACTCCTGGAACACTCAGACCTGGTGCACCCAATCCTGGAACAATCAGGC
CTGGAACAGTCCCTTCTATAACTGTGGAGAGGAATCTCTGCAGTCCTGCATGCAGTTCCAGCCAAATTCT
CCTGCCAGTGACTTGGAGGCTGCCTTGGAAGCTGCTGGGGAAGGCCTTAATGTAATACAGCAGACCACTA
GGTATTTTAGTACTCCACAAACCATGGATTTATTCCTAAACTACTCCATGAACATGCAACCTGAAGACGT
GTGAAGATGAATCGAATTCCCGCGGCCGCTTTCTCGAGGCCATCGATGTTTAAACGATCCGCCCCTCTCC
CTCCCCCCCCCCTAACGTTACTGGCCGAAGCCGCTTGGAATAAGGCCGGTGTGCGTTTGTCTATATGTTA
TTTTCCACCATATTGCCGTCTTTTGGCAATGTGAGGGCCCGGAAACCTGGCCCTGTCTTCTTGACGAGCA
TTCCTAGGGGTCTTTCCCCTCTCGCCAAAGGAATGCAAGGTCTGTTGAATGTCGTGAAGGAAGCAGTTCC
TCTGGAAGCTTCTTGAAGACAAACAACGTCTGTAGCGACCCTTTGCAGGCAGCGGAACCCCCCACCTGGC
GACAGGTGCCTCTGCGGCCAAAAGCCACGTGTATAAGATACACCTGCAAAGGCGGCACAACCCCAGTGCC
ACGTTGTGAGTTGGATAGTTGTGGAAAGAGTCAAATGGCTCTCCTCAAGCGTATTCAACAAGGGGCTGAA
GGATGCCCAGAAGGTACCCCATTGTATGGGATCTGATCTGGGGCCTCGGTACACATGCTTTACATGTGTT
TAGTCGAGGTTAAAAA
